Addgene plasmid #230863: AiP13045: pAAV-AiE0779m_3xC3-minBG-SYFP2-WPRE3-BGHpA (Alias: CN3045)
Purpose: AiE0779m_3xC3 is an enhancer sequence, designed to drive AAV-mediated transgene expression in striatal MSNs
Depositing lab: Allen Institute for Brain Science & Jonathan Ting. Depositing organization: Allen Institute. Publication: Enhancer AAV toolbox for accessing and perturbing striatal cell types and circuits. Hunker AC, Wirthlin ME, Gill G, Johansen NJ, Hooper M, Omstead V, Vargas S, Lerma MN, Taskin N, Weed N, Laird WD, Bishaw YM, Bendrick JL, Gore BB, Ben-Simon Y, Opitz-Araya X, Martinez RA, Way SW, Thyagarajan B, Otto S, Sanchez REA, Alexander JR, Amaya A, Amster A, Arbuckle J, Ayala A, Baker PM, Barcelli T, Barta S, Bertagnolli D, Bielstein C, Bishwakarma P, Bowlus J, Boyer G, Brouner K, Casian B, Casper T, Chakka AB, Chakrabarty R, Chong P, Clark M, Colbert K, Daniel S, Dawe T, Departee M, DiValentin P, Donadio NP, Dotson NI, Dwivedi D, Egdorf T, Fliss T, Gary A, Goldy J, Grasso C, Groce EL, Gudsnuk K, Han W, Haradon Z, Hastings S, Helback O, Ho WV, Huang C, Johnson T, Jones DL, Juneau Z, Kenney J, Leibly M, Li S, Liang E, Loeffler H, Lusk NA, Madigan Z, Malloy J, Malone J, McCue R, Melchor J, Mich JK, Moosman S, Morin E, Naidoo R, Newman D, Ngo K, Nguyen K, Oster AL, Ouellette B, Oyama AA, Pena N, Pham T, Phillips E, Pom C, Potekhina L, Ransford S, Ray PL, Reding M, Rette DF, Reynoldson C, Rimorin C, Sigler AR, Rocha DB, Ronellenfitch K, Ruiz A, Sawyer L, Sevigny JP, Shapovalova NV, Shepard N, Shulga L, Soliman S, Staats B, Taormina MJ, Tieu M, Wang Y, Wilkes J, Wood T, Zhou T, Williford A, Dee N, Mollenkopf T, Ng L, Esposito L, Kalmbach BE, Yao S, Ariza J, Collman F, Mufti S, Smith K, Waters J, Ersing I, Patrick M, Zeng H, Lein ES, Kojima Y, Horwitz G, Owen SF, Levi BP, Daigle TL, Tasic B, Bakken TE, Ting JT. Neuron. 2025 May 21;113(10):1507-1524.e17. doi: 10.1016/j.neuron.2025.04.035. PubMed 40403704.
Backbone
  Vector backbone: pAAV
  Vector type: Mammalian Expression, AAV
Growth in bacteria
  Bacterial resistance: Ampicillin, 100 μg/mL
  Growth temperature: 30°C
  Growth strain: NEB Stable
  Copy number: Unknown
Gene/Insert
  Gene/Insert name: SYFP2
Terms and licenses: Academic/Nonprofit Terms; Industry Terms: Not Available to Industry
Depositor comments: Please visit https://doi.org/10.1101/2024.09.27.615553 for bioRxiv preprint.
How to cite: AiP13045: pAAV-AiE0779m_3xC3-minBG-SYFP2-WPRE3-BGHpA (Alias: CN3045) was a gift from Allen Institute for Brain Science & Jonathan Ting (Addgene plasmid # 230863 ; http://n2t.net/addgene:230863 ; RRID:Addgene_230863)
