[The description below was written by a language model from this plasmid's Addgene catalogue record and pLannotate feature annotations shown in this document.]
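Description:
AiP13045: pAAV-AiE0779m_3xC3-minBG-SYFP2-WPRE3-BGHpA (alias CN3045) is a 4,805 nt AAV transfer plasmid built on a pAAV backbone for producing recombinant adeno-associated virus that expresses a fluorescent reporter in mammalian brain. In bacteria it is maintained through a high-copy ColE1/pUC-type origin and selected with ampicillin via the β-lactamase gene and its native promoter. The backbone also carries an f1 phage origin and small remnants of pBR322 bom and rop sequences. The expression cassette is flanked by AAV2 inverted terminal repeats, which are the cis elements needed for replication and packaging of the genome into capsids. The annotation detects a full ITR downstream of the cassette but only short fragments at the upstream end, a common outcome when these repeat-rich hairpin regions are sequenced and annotated automatically.

According to the name and stated purpose, the payload is driven by AiE0779m_3xC3, an enhancer sequence designed to direct expression to striatal medium spiny neurons. The name suggests three concatenated copies of a core fragment of that enhancer, placed next to a minimal beta-globin promoter (minBG). Neither the enhancer nor the minimal promoter is annotated in the feature table, but both presumably occupy the unannotated stretch between the upstream ITR and the reporter. They control SYFP2, a rapidly maturing monomeric yellow fluorescent protein derived from Aequorea victoria. Downstream lie WPRE3, a shortened woodchuck hepatitis virus posttranscriptional element that boosts transcript stability and expression (it appears as two WPRE fragments), and the bovine growth hormone polyadenylation signal. The construct serves as an enhancer-AAV reporter for labelling and assessing the specificity of expression in striatal MSNs.
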