Features (pLannotate 1.2.2; 14 found; start..end, strand, type, name):
     12..39      +  repeat_region  AAV2 ITR (fragment): inverted terminal repeat of adeno-associated virus serotype 2 inverted
     68..95      +  repeat_region  AAV2 ITR (fragment): inverted terminal repeat of adeno-associated virus serotype 2 inverted
    823..1539    +  CDS            SYFP2: SYFP2 is a basic (constitutively fluorescent) yellow fluorescent protein published in 2006, derived from Aequorea victoria. It is reported to be a very rapidly-maturing monomer with moderate acid sensitivity.
   1579..1736    +  misc_feature   WPRE (fragment): woodchuck hepatitis virus posttranscriptional regulatory element
   1742..1822    +  misc_feature   WPRE (fragment): woodchuck hepatitis virus posttranscriptional regulatory element
   1839..1950    +  polyA_signal   bGH poly(A) signal: bovine growth hormone polyadenylation signal
   2068..2208    +  repeat_region  AAV2 ITR: inverted terminal repeat of adeno-associated virus serotype 2 inverted
   2213..2264    -  misc_feature   bom (fragment): basis of mobility region from pBR322
   2283..2738    +  rep_origin     f1 ori (sequence partly withheld): f1 bacteriophage origin of replication; arrow indicates direction of (+) strand synthesis
   2739..2788    -  misc_feature   bom (fragment): basis of mobility region from pBR322
   2890..2925    -  CDS            rop (fragment): Rop protein, which maintains plasmids at low copy number; rop
   3020..3124    +  promoter       AmpR promoter: bla
   3125..3985    +  CDS            AmpR: β-lactamase; bla; confers resistance to ampicillin, carbenicillin, and related antibiotics
   4156..4744    +  rep_origin     ori: high-copy-number ColE1/pMB1/pBR322/pUC origin of replication
>Addgene plasmid #230863 | AiP13045: pAAV-AiE0779m_3xC3-minBG-SYFP2-WPRE3-BGHpA (Alias: CN3045) | addgene full sequence | sequence record 459523 | Addgene NGS Result
CCTGCAGGCAGCTGCGCGCTCGCTCGCTCACTGAGGCCGCCCGGGCGTCGGGCGACCTTTGGTCGCCCGG
CCTCAGTGAGCGAGCGAGCGCGCAGAGAGGGAGTGGCCAACTCCATCACTAGGGGTTCCTGCGGCCGCAC
GCGTTCCCAGGTAGCAGGGAAATGATGATGTGGGAGGATTAGGGGGGGGAAAATGAGTTTCTCATTTTTT
TAATTTAAATTACTTTTGAGCTACTTCTAGACTGCAGCAGAGTTGATAAACCACCCAGTTCATATACTCA
AACCTCCCAACTCCTCCACAGCTCAGCCAAAATTTCCCAAGGACTTGTTTTACCCAATCCCAGGTAGCAG
GGAAATGATGATGTGGGAGGATTAGGGGGGGGAAAATGAGTTTCTCATTTTTTTAATTTAAATTACTTTT
GAGCTACTTCTAGACTGCAGCAGAGTTGATAAACCACCCAGTTCATATACTCAAACCTCCCAACTCCTCC
ACAGCTCAGCCAAAATTTCCCAAGGACTTGTTTTACCCAATCCCAGGTAGCAGGGAAATGATGATGTGGG
AGGATTAGGGGGGGGAAAATGAGTTTCTCATTTTTTTAATTTAAATTACTTTTGAGCTACTTCTAGACTG
CAGCAGAGTTGATAAACCACCCAGTTCATATACTCAAACCTCCCAACTCCTCCACAGCTCAGCCAAAATT
TCCCAAGGACTTGTTTTACCCAAGAGCTCGGGCTGGGCATAAAAGTCAGGGCAGAGCCATCTATTGCTTA
CATTTGCTTCTGGGATCCAGATCTTTCGAAGCTAGCGCTACCGGTCGCCACCATGGTGAGCAAGGGCGAG
GAGCTGTTCACCGGGGTGGTGCCCATCCTGGTCGAGCTGGACGGCGACGTAAACGGCCACAAGTTCAGCG
TGTCCGGCGAGGGCGAGGGCGATGCCACCTACGGCAAGCTGACCCTGAAGCTGATCTGCACCACCGGCAA
GCTGCCCGTGCCCTGGCCCACCCTCGTGACCACCCTGGGCTACGGCGTGCAGTGCTTCGCCCGCTACCCC
GACCACATGAAGCAGCACGACTTCTTCAAGTCCGCCATGCCCGAAGGCTACGTCCAGGAGCGCACCATCT
TCTTCAAGGACGACGGCAACTACAAGACCCGCGCCGAGGTGAAGTTCGAGGGCGACACCCTGGTGAACCG
CATCGAGCTGAAGGGCATCGACTTCAAGGAGGACGGCAACATCCTGGGGCACAAGCTGGAGTACAACTAC
AACAGCCACAACGTCTATATCACCGCCGACAAGCAGAAGAACGGCATCAAGGCCAACTTCAAGATCCGCC
ACAACATCGAGGACGGCGGCGTGCAGCTCGCCGACCACTACCAGCAGAACACCCCCATCGGCGACGGCCC
CGTGCTGCTGCCCGACAACCACTACCTGAGCTACCAGTCCAAGCTGAGCAAAGACCCCAACGAGAAGCGC
GATCACATGGTCCTGCTGGAGTTCGTGACCGCCGCCGGGATCACTCTCGGCATGGACGAGCTGTACAAGT
AAGTCGACGGCGCGCCGCGGCCGCGAATTCGATATCATAATCAACCTCTGGATTACAAAATTTGTGAAAG
ATTGACTGGTATTCTTAACTATGTTGCTCCTTTTACGCTATGTGGATACGCTGCTTTAATGCCTTTGTAT
CATGCTATTGCTTCCCGTATGGCTTTCATTTTCTCCTCCTTGTATAAATCCTGGTTAGTTCTTGCCACGG
CGGAACTCATCGCCGCCTGCCTTGCCCGCTGCTGGACAGGGGCTCGGCTGTTGGGCACTGACAATTCCGT
GGCTCGAGAGATCTTCGACTGTGCCTTCTAGTTGCCAGCCATCTGTTGTTTGCCCCTCCCCCGTGCCTTC
CTTGACCCTGGAAGGTGCCACTCCCACTGTCCTTTCCTAATAAAATGAGGAAATTGCATCGCATTGTCTG
AGTAGGTGTCATTCTATTCTGGGGGGTGGGGTGGGGCAGGACAGCAAGGGGGAGGATTGGGAAGACAATA
GCAGGCATGAGATCTCACGTGCGGACCGAGCGGCCGCAGGAACCCCTAGTGATGGAGTTGGCCACTCCCT
CTCTGCGCGCTCGCTCGCTCACTGAGGCCGGGCGACCAAAGGTCGCCCGACGCCCGGGCTTTGCCCGGGC
GGCCTCAGTGAGCGAGCGAGCGCGCAGCTGCCTGCAGGGGCGCCTGATGCGGTATTTTCTCCTTACGCAT
CTGTGCGGTATTTCACACCGCATA
[95 nt withheld, positions 2265-2359]
T
[46 nt withheld, positions 2361-2406]
C
[141 nt withheld, positions 2408-2548]
CCTTTGACGTTGGAGTCCACGTTCTTT
[37 nt withheld, positions 2576-2612]
ACTCTATCTCGGGCTATTCTTTTGATTTATAAGGGATTTTGCCGATTTCGGTCTATTGGTTAAAAAATGA
GCTGATTTAACAAAAATTTAACGCGAATTTTAACAAAATATTAACGTTTACAATTTTATGGTGCACTCTC
AGTACAATCTGCTCTGATGCCGCATAGTTAAGCCAGCCCCGACACCCGCCAACACCCGCTGACGCGCCCT
GACGGGCTTGTCTGCTCCCGGCATCCGCTTACAGACAAGCTGTGACCGTCTCCGGGAGCTGCATGTGTCA
GAGGTTTTCACCGTCATCACCGAAACGCGCGAGACGAAAGGGCCTCGTGATACGCCTATTTTTATAGGTT
AATGTCATGATAATAATGGTTTCTTAGACGTCAGGTGGCACTTTTCGGGGAAATGTGCGCGGAACCCCTA
TTTGTTTATTTTTCTAAATACATTCAAATATGTATCCGCTCATGAGACAATAACCCTGATAAATGCTTCA
ATAATATTGAAAAAGGAAGAGTATGAGTATTCAACATTTCCGTGTCGCCCTTATTCCCTTTTTTGCGGCA
TTTTGCCTTCCTGTTTTTGCTCACCCAGAAACGCTGGTGAAAGTAAAAGATGCTGAAGATCAGTTGGGTG
CACGAGTGGGTTACATCGAACTGGATCTCAACAGCGGTAAGATCCTTGAGAGTTTTCGCCCCGAAGAACG
TTTTCCAATGATGAGCACTTTTAAAGTTCTGCTATGTGGCGCGGTATTATCCCGTATTGACGCCGGGCAA
GAGCAACTCGGTCGCCGCATACACTATTCTCAGAATGACTTGGTTGAGTACTCACCAGTCACAGAAAAGC
ATCTTACGGATGGCATGACAGTAAGAGAATTATGCAGTGCTGCCATAACCATGAGTGATAACACTGCGGC
CAACTTACTTCTGACAACGATCGGAGGACCGAAGGAGCTAACCGCTTTTTTGCACAACATGGGGGATCAT
GTAACTCGCCTTGATCGTTGGGAACCGGAGCTGAATGAAGCCATACCAAACGACGAGCGTGACACCACGA
TGCCTGTAGCAATGGCAACAACGTTGCGCAAACTATTAACTGGCGAACTACTTACTCTAGCTTCCCGGCA
ACAATTAATAGACTGGATGGAGGCGGATAAAGTTGCAGGACCACTTCTGCGCTCGGCCCTTCCGGCTGGC
TGGTTTATTGCTGATAAATCTGGAGCCGGTGAGCGTGGGTCTCGCGGTATCATTGCAGCACTGGGGCCAG
ATGGTAAGCCCTCCCGTATCGTAGTTATCTACACGACGGGGAGTCAGGCAACTATGGATGAACGAAATAG
ACAGATCGCTGAGATAGGTGCCTCACTGATTAAGCATTGGTAACTGTCAGACCAAGTTTACTCATATATA
CTTTAGATTGATTTAAAACTTCATTTTTAATTTAAAAGGATCTAGGTGAAGATCCTTTTTGATAATCTCA
TGACCAAAATCCCTTAACGTGAGTTTTCGTTCCACTGAGCGTCAGACCCCGTAGAAAAGATCAAAGGATC
TTCTTGAGATCCTTTTTTTCTGCGCGTAATCTGCTGCTTGCAAACAAAAAAACCACCGCTACCAGCGGTG
GTTTGTTTGCCGGATCAAGAGCTACCAACTCTTTTTCCGAAGGTAACTGGCTTCAGCAGAGCGCAGATAC
CAAATACTGTTCTTCTAGTGTAGCCGTAGTTAGGCCACCACTTCAAGAACTCTGTAGCACCGCCTACATA
CCTCGCTCTGCTAATCCTGTTACCAGTGGCTGCTGCCAGTGGCGATAAGTCGTGTCTTACCGGGTTGGAC
TCAAGACGATAGTTACCGGATAAGGCGCAGCGGTCGGGCTGAACGGGGGGTTCGTGCACACAGCCCAGCT
TGGAGCGAACGACCTACACCGAACTGAGATACCTACAGCGTGAGCTATGAGAAAGCGCCACGCTTCCCGA
AGGGAGAAAGGCGGACAGGTATCCGGTAAGCGGCAGGGTCGGAACAGGAGAGCGCACGAGGGAGCTTCCA
GGGGGAAACGCCTGGTATCTTTATAGTCCTGTCGGGTTTCGCCACCTCTGACTTGAGCGTCGATTTTTGT
GATGCTCGTCAGGGGGGCGGAGCCTATGGAAAAACGCCAGCAACGCGGCCTTTTTACGGTTCCTGGCCTT
TTGCTGGCCTTTTGCTCACATGT
